Addgene plasmid #205123: SFRP1A-c501
Purpose: SFRP1 protein expression
Depositing lab: Paul Brennan. Depositing organization: University of Oxford.
Backbone
  Vector backbone: pHL-avitag3
  Backbone size w/o insert (bp): 4706
  Vector type: Mammalian Expression
Growth in bacteria
  Bacterial resistance: Ampicillin, 100 μg/mL
  Growth temperature: 37°C
  Growth strain: DH5alpha
  Copy number: High Copy
Gene/Insert
  Gene/Insert name: SFRP1 (alt names: FRP; FRP1)
  Species: H. sapiens (human)
  Mutation: WT
  Entrez Gene: SFRP1 (a.k.a. FRP, FRP-1, FRP1, FrzA, SARP2)
  Tag / fusion protein: PTPRSsp (N terminal on insert); AviTag-6His (C terminal on insert)
  Cloning method: Restriction Enzyme; 5′ cloning site AgeI (not destroyed); 3′ cloning site KpnI (not destroyed)
Terms and licenses: Academic/Nonprofit Terms; Industry Terms: Not Available to Industry
Depositor comments: Encodes residues 53-169. Can be biotinylated.
How to cite: SFRP1A-c501 was a gift from Paul Brennan (Addgene plasmid # 205123 ; http://n2t.net/addgene:205123 ; RRID:Addgene_205123)
