[The description below was written by a language model from this plasmid's Addgene catalogue record and pLannotate feature annotations shown in this document.]
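Description:
SFRP1A-c501 is a mammalian expression plasmid built on the pHL-avitag3 backbone for producing a secreted fragment of human SFRP1 (secreted frizzled-related protein 1, a soluble modulator of Wnt signalling). The annotated full sequence is about 5.0 kb. It is propagated in E. coli through a high-copy ColE1/pUC-type origin and selected with ampicillin via the β-lactamase gene and its own promoter. Residual lac promoter, operator, CAP site and a lacI fragment are also annotated; these look like cloning-vector remnants, and the record gives them no role in the expression design.

Expression is driven by a CAG-type arrangement: the CMV immediate-early enhancer, the chicken β-actin promoter and a chimeric chicken β-actin/rabbit β-globin intron, with a rabbit β-globin polyadenylation signal downstream. The short HBB fragments flagged on either side of the insert most likely reflect β-globin-derived sequence belonging to this cassette rather than intended coding regions. The wild-type insert, cloned between retained AgeI and KpnI sites, encodes residues 53–169 of SFRP1, which matches the size of the annotated SFRP1 fragment. According to the catalogue fields, it is preceded by an N-terminal PTPRS signal peptide, which should direct the protein into the secretory pathway, and followed by a C-terminal AviTag and 6xHis tag. These three elements are not individually called in the feature table. The His tag allows metal-affinity purification, and the AviTag is a substrate for site-specific biotinylation by BirA; the depositor notes that the protein can be biotinylated. The stated purpose is SFRP1 protein expression. Biotinylated protein of this kind is commonly immobilised on streptavidin for binding or screening assays, though the record names no specific application.
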