Features (pLannotate 1.2.2; 14 found; start..end, strand, type, name):
      1..380     +  enhancer       CMV enhancer: human cytomegalovirus immediate early enhancer
    382..639     +  promoter       chicken β-actin promoter: contains a 21-bp deletion relative to the standard chicken β-actin promoter
    640..1656    +  intron         chimeric intron: chimera between introns from chicken β-actin and rabbit β-globin
   1654..1752    +  CDS            HBB (fragment): HBB_LEPEU - Experimental evidence at protein level: Swiss-Prot protein existence level 1. Involved in oxygen transport from the lung to the various peripheral tissues. From Lepus europaeus (European hare).
   1837..2187    +  CDS            SFRP1 (fragment): SFRP1_HUMAN - Also known as FRP, FRP1, SARP2. Experimental evidence at protein level: Swiss-Prot protein existence level 1. Soluble frizzled-related proteins (sFRPS) function as modulators of Wnt signaling through direct interaction with Wnts. They have a role in regulating cell growth and differentiation in specific cell types. SFRP1 decreases intracellular beta-catenin levels (By similarity). Has antiproliferative effects on vascular cells, in vitro and in vivo, and can induce, in vivo, an angiogenic response. In vascular cell cycle, delays the G1 phase and entry into the S phase (By similar
   2318..2392    +  CDS            HBB (fragment): HBB_PONPY - Experimental evidence at transcript level: Swiss-Prot protein existence level 2. Involved in oxygen transport from the lung to the various peripheral tissues. From Pongo pygmaeus (Bornean orangutan).
   2463..2518    +  polyA_signal   β-globin poly(A) signal: rabbit β-globin polyadenylation signal (Gil and Proudfoot, 1987)
   2903..2919    -  protein_bind   lac operator: The lac repressor binds to the lac operator to inhibit transcription in E. coli. This inhibition can be relieved by adding lactose or isopropyl-β-D-thiogalactopyranoside (IPTG). lac repressor encoded by lacI
   2927..2957    -  promoter       lac promoter: promoter for the E. coli lac operon
   2972..2993    -  protein_bind   CAP binding site: CAP binding activates transcription in the presence of cAMP. E. coli catabolite activator protein
   3009..3110    -  CDS            lacI (fragment): LACI_ECOLI - Experimental evidence at protein level: Swiss-Prot protein existence level 1. Repressor of the lactose operon. Binds allolactose as an inducer. From Escherichia coli (strain K12).
   3293..3881    -  rep_origin     ori: high-copy-number ColE1/pMB1/pBR322/pUC origin of replication
   4052..4912    -  CDS            AmpR: β-lactamase; bla; confers resistance to ampicillin, carbenicillin, and related antibiotics
   4913..5017    -  promoter       AmpR promoter: bla
>Addgene plasmid #205123 | SFRP1A-c501 | addgene full sequence | sequence record 412370 | Addgene NGS Result
GACATTGATTATTGACTAGTTATTAATAGTAATCAATTACGGGGTCATTAGTTCATAGCCCATATATGGA
GTTCCGCGTTACATAACTTACGGTAAATGGCCCGCCTGGCTGACCGCCCAACGACCCCCGCCCATTGACG
TCAATAATGACGTATGTTCCCATAGTAACGCCAATAGGGACTTTCCATTGACGTCAATGGGTGGAGTATT
TACGGTAAACTGCCCACTTGGCAGTACATCAAGTGTATCATATGCCAAGTACGCCCCCTATTGACGTCAA
TGACGGTAAATGGCCCGCCTGGCATTATGCCCAGTACATGACCTTATGGGACTTTCCTACTTGGCAGTAC
ATCTACGTATTAGTCATCGCTATTACCATGGTCGAGGTGAGCCCCACGTTCTGCTTCACTCTCCCCATCT
CCCCCCCCTCCCCACCCCCAATTTTGTATTTATTTATTTTTTAATTATTTTGTGCAGCGATGGGGGCGGG
GGGGGGGGGGGGGGGCGCGCGGGGGGGGGGGSGGGGCGRGGCGGAGAGGTGCGGCGGCAGCCAATCAGAG
CGGCGCGCTCCGAAAGTTTCCTTTTATGGCGAGGCGGCGGCGGCGGCGGCCCTATAAAAAGCGAAGCGCG
CGGCGGGCGGGAGTCGCTGCGCGCTGCCTTCGCCCCGTGCCCCGCTCCGCCGCCGCCTCGCGCCGCCCGC
CCCGGCTCTGACTGACCGCGTTACTCCCACAGGTGAGCGGGCGGGACGGCCCTTCTCCTCCGGGCTGTAA
TTAGCGCTTGGTTTAATGACGGCTTGTTTCTTTTCTGTGGCTGCGTGAAAGCCTTGAGGGGCTCCGGGAG
GGCCCTTTGTGCGGGGGGAGCGGCTCGGGGGGTGCGTGCGTGTGTGTGTGCGTGGGGAGCGCCGCGTGCG
GCTCCGCGCTGCCCGGCGGCTGTGAGCGCTGCGGGCGCGGCGCGGGGCTTTGTGCGCTCCGCAGTGTGCG
CGAGGGGAGCGCGGCCGGGGGCGGTGCCCCGCGGTGCGGGGGGGGCTGCGAGGGGAACAAAGGCTGCGTG
CGGGGTGTGTGCGTGGGGGGGTGAGCAGGGGGTGTGGGCGCGTCGGTCGGGCTGCAACCCCCCCTGCACC
CCCCTCCCCGAGTTGCTGAGCACGGCCCGGCTTCGGGTGCGGGGCTCCGTACGGGGCGTGGCGCGGGGCT
CGCCGTGCCGGGCGGGGGGTGGCGGCAGGTGGGGGTGCCGGGCGGGGCGGGGCCGCCTCGGGCCGGGGAG
GGCTCGGGGGAGGGGCGCGGCGGCCCCCGGAGCGCCGGCGGCTGTCGAGGCGCGGCGAGCCGCAGCCATT
GCCTTTTATGGTAATCGTGCGAGAGGGCGCAGGGACTTCCTTTGTCCCAAATCTGTGCGGAGCCGAAATC
TGGGAGGCGCCGCCGCACCCCCTCTAGCGGGCGCGGGGCGAAGCGGTGCGGCGCCGGCAGGAAGGAAATG
GGCGGGGAGGGCCTTCGTGCGTCGCCGCGCCGCCGTCCCCTTCTCCCTCTCCAGCCTCGGGGCTGTCCGC
GGGGGGACGGCTGCCTTCGGGGGGGACGGGGCAGGGCGGGGTTCGGCTTCTGGCGTGTGACCGGCGGCTC
TAGAGCCTCTGCTAACCATGTTCATGCCTTCTTCTTTTTCCTACAGCTCCTGGGCAACGTGCTGGTTATT
GTGCTGTCTCATCATTTTGGCAAAGAATTGCGGCCGTCTCAGGCCGAATTCAAGCTTGCCACCATGGGGA
TCCTTCCCAGCCCTGGGATGCCTGCGCTGCTCTCCCTCGTGAGCCTTCTCTCCGTGCTGCTGATGGGTTG
CGTAGCTGAAACCGGTACCAAGCCACCTCAGTGCGTGGACATCCCTGCCGATCTGCGGCTGTGCCACAAC
GTGGGCTACAAGAAGATGGTGCTGCCTAACCTACTGGAACATGAAACCATGGCCGAGGTCAAGCAGCAGG
CCAGCTCCTGGGTGCCTCTGCTGAACAAAAACTGCCACGCCGGCACACAAGTGTTTCTGTGCTCCCTGTT
CGCTCCTGTTTGCCTGGATAGACCTATCTACCCTTGCAGATGGCTGTGTGAAGCCGTGCGGGACTCCTGC
GAGCCTGTGATGCAGTTCTTCGGCTTCTACTGGCCTGAGATGCTGAAGTGCGACAAGTTCCCTGAAGGCG
ACGTCTGCATCGCCATGGGTACCGGAGGTTCCGGTGGTTCCGGTCTGAATGATATCTTTGAAGCTCAGAA
GATTGAATGGCATGAAGGACGTACCAAGCACCACCATCACCATCACTAATGATCACTCGAGACTAGTATC
GCGATAATTCACTCCTCAGGTGCAGGCTGCCTATCAGAAGGTGGTGGCTGGTGTGGCCAATGCCCTGGCT
CACAAATACCACTGAGATCTTTTTCCCTCTGCCAAAAATTATGGGGACATCATGAAGCCCCTTGAGCATC
TGACTTCTGGCTAATAAAGGAAATTTATTTTCATTGCAATAGTGTGTTGGAATTTTTTGTGTCTCTCACT
CGGAAGGACATATGGGAGGGCAAATCATTTAAAACATCAGAATGAGTATTTGGTTTAGAGTTTGGCAACA
TATGCCCATATGCTGGCTGCCATGAACAAAGGTTGGCTATAAAGAGGTCATCAGTATATGAAACAGCCCC
CTGCTGTCCATTCCTTATTCCATAGAAAAGCCTTGACTTGAGGTTAGATTTTTTTTATATTTTGTTTTGT
GTTATTTTTTTCTTTAACATCCCTAAAATTTTCCTTACATGTTTTACTAGCCAGATTTTTCCTCCTCTCC
TGACTACTCCCAGTCATAGCTGTCCCTCTTCTCTTATGGAGATCCCTCGACCTGCAGCCCAAGCTTGGCG
TAATCATGGTCATAGCTGTTTCCTGTGTGAAATTGTTATCCGCTCACAATTCCACACAACATACGAGCCG
GAAGCATAAAGTGTAAAGCCTGGGGTGCCTAATGAGTGAGCTAACTCACATTAATTGCGTTGCGCTCACT
GCCCGCTTTCCAGTCGGGAAACCTGTCGTGCCAGCGGATCGATCCGCTGCATTAATGAATCGGCCAACGC
GCGGGGAGAGGCGGTTTGCGTATTGGGCGCTCTTCCGCTTCCTCGCTCACTGACTCGCTGCGCTCGGTCG
TTCGGCTGCGGCGAGCGGTATCAGCTCACTCAAAGGCGGTAATACGGTTATCCACAGAATCAGGGGATAA
CGCAGGAAAGAACATGTGAGCAAAAGGCCAGCAAAAGGCCAGGAACCGTAAAAAGGCCGCGTTGCTGGCG
TTTTTCCATAGGCTCCGCCCCCCTGACGAGCATCACAAAAATCGACGCTCAAGTCAGAGGTGGCGAAACC
CGACAGGACTATAAAGATACCAGGCGTTTCCCCCTGGAAGCTCCCTCGTGCGCTCTCCTGTTCCGACCCT
GCCGCTTACCGGATACCTGTCCGCCTTTCTCCCTTCGGGAAGCGTGGCGCTTTCTCATAGCTCACGCTGT
AGGTATCTCAGTTCGGTGTAGGTCGTTCGCTCCAAGCTGGGCTGTGTGCACGAACCCCCCGTTCAGCCCG
ACCGCTGCGCCTTATCCGGTAACTATCGTCTTGAGTCCAACCCGGTAAGACACGACTTATCGCCACTGGC
AGCAGCCACTGGTAACAGGATTAGCAGAGCGAGGTATGTAGGCGGTGCTACAGAGTTCTTGAAGTGGTGG
CCTAACTACGGCTACACTAGAAGAACAGTATTTGGTATCTGCGCTCTGCTGAAGCCAGTTACCTTCGGAA
AAAGAGTTGGTAGCTCTTGATCCGGCAAACAAACCACCGCTGGTAGCGGTGGTTTTTTTGTTTGCAAGCA
GCAGATTACGCGCAGAAAAAAAGGATCTCAAGAAGATCCTTTGATCTTTTCTACGGGGTCTGACGCTCAG
TGGAACGAAAACTCACGTTAAGGGATTTTGGTCATGAGATTATCAAAAAGGATCTTCACCTAGATCCTTT
TAAATTAAAAATGAAGTTTTAAATCAATCTAAAGTATATATGAGTAAACTTGGTCTGACAGTTACCAATG
CTTAATCAGTGAGGCACCTATCTCAGCGATCTGTCTATTTCGTTCATCCATAGTTGCCTGACTCCCCGTC
GTGTAGATAACTACGATACGGGAGGGCTTACCATCTGGCCCCAGTGCTGCAATGATACCGCGAGACCCAC
GCTCACCGGCTCCAGATTTATCAGCAATAAACCAGCCAGCCGGAAGGGCCGAGCGCAGAAGTGGTCCTGC
AACTTTATCCGCCTCCATCCAGTCTATTAATTGTTGCCGGGAAGCTAGAGTAAGTAGTTCGCCAGTTAAT
AGTTTGCGCAACGTTGTTGCCATTGCTACAGGCATCGTGGTGTCACGCTCGTCGTTTGGTATGGCTTCAT
TCAGCTCCGGTTCCCAACGATCAAGGCGAGTTACATGATCCCCCATGTTGTGCAAAAAAGCGGTTAGCTC
CTTCGGTCCTCCGATCGTTGTCAGAAGTAAGTTGGCCGCAGTGTTATCACTCATGGTTATGGCAGCACTG
CATAATTCTCTTACTGTCATGCCATCCGTAAGATGCTTTTCTGTGACTGGTGAGTACTCAACCAAGTCAT
TCTGAGAATAGTGTATGCGGCGACCGAGTTGCTCTTGCCCGGCGTCAATACGGGATAATACCGCGCCACA
TAGCAGAACTTTAAAAGTGCTCATCATTGGAAAACGTTCTTCGGGGCGAAAACTCTCAAGGATCTTACCG
CTGTTGAGATCCAGTTCGATGTAACCCACTCGTGCACCCAACTGATCTTCAGCATCTTTTACTTTCACCA
GCGTTTCTGGGTGAGCAAAAACAGGAAGGCAAAATGCCGCAAAAAAGGGAATAAGGGCGACACGGAAATG
TTGAATACTCATACTCTTCCTTTTTCAATATTATTGAAGCATTTATCAGGGTTATTGTCTCATGAGCGGA
TACATATTTGAATGTATTTAGAAAAATAAACAAATAGGGGTTCCGCGCACATTTCCCCGAAAAGTGCCAC
CTGGGTC
